Addgene plasmid #106301: pMXS-IRES-Blast SHMT2res
Purpose: Expresses SHMT2
Depositing lab: Richard Possemato. Depositing organization: NYU Grossman School of Medicine. Publication: Serine Catabolism by SHMT2 Is Required for Proper Mitochondrial Translation Initiation and Maintenance of Formylmethionyl-tRNAs. Minton DR, Nam M, McLaughlin DJ, Shin J, Bayraktar EC, Alvarez SW, Sviderskiy VO, Papagiannakopoulos T, Sabatini DM, Birsoy K, Possemato R. Mol Cell. 2018 Feb 15;69(4):610-621.e5. doi: 10.1016/j.molcel.2018.01.024. PubMed 29452640.
Backbone
  Vector backbone: pMXS-IRES-blast
  Backbone size w/o insert (bp): 5500
  Total vector size (bp): 7000
  Vector type: Mammalian Expression, Retroviral
  Selectable markers: Blasticidin
Growth in bacteria
  Bacterial resistance: Ampicillin, 100 μg/mL
  Growth temperature: 37°C
  Growth strain: NEB Stable
  Copy number: High Copy
Gene/Insert
  Gene/Insert name: serine hydroxymethyltransferase 2 (alt name: SHMT2)
  Species: H. sapiens (human)
  Insert size (bp): 1518
  Mutation: Silent mutations destroy sgRNA targeting sites
  GenBank ID: NM_005412 NM_005412
  Entrez Gene: SHMT2 (a.k.a. GLYA, HEL-S-51e, NEDCASB, SHMT, mSHMT)
  Cloning method: Restriction Enzyme; 5′ cloning site EcoRI (not destroyed); 3′ cloning site XhoI (not destroyed)
  Sequencing primers: 5′ AGTAGACGGCATCGCAGCTTGGATA; 3′ GGC GGA ATT TAC GTA GCG GCC
Terms and licenses: Academic/Nonprofit Terms; Industry Terms: Not Available to Industry
How to cite: pMXS-IRES-Blast SHMT2res was a gift from Richard Possemato (Addgene plasmid # 106301 ; http://n2t.net/addgene:106301 ; RRID:Addgene_106301)
