[The description below was written by a language model from this plasmid's Addgene catalogue record and pLannotate feature annotations shown in this document.]
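Description:
pMXS-IRES-Blast SHMT2res is a Moloney murine leukemia virus-based retroviral vector for stable expression of human serine hydroxymethyltransferase 2 (SHMT2), the mitochondrial enzyme that converts serine to glycine while generating 5,10-methylenetetrahydrofolate for one-carbon metabolism. The plasmid is about 7.1 kb, built on the pMXS-IRES-blast backbone, and is propagated in E. coli through a high-copy ColE1/pUC-type origin with ampicillin selection from the bla gene and its own promoter. A short lacI fragment in the backbone appears to be a cloning remnant with no functional role.

The viral portion runs from a 5′ MMLV LTR through the packaging signal (MMLV Ψ plus a fragment annotated as MESV Ψ), a truncated gag lacking its start codon, and a pol segment carrying the splice acceptor. These elements support efficient packaging of the genomic RNA and expression of the downstream insert. No separate internal promoter is annotated, so transcription is presumably driven by the 5′ LTR. The roughly 1.5 kb SHMT2 coding sequence, cloned between EcoRI and XhoI, is followed by an EMCV IRES and the blasticidin S deaminase gene, so both proteins are translated from one bicistronic transcript and blasticidin selection enriches for cells expressing SHMT2. The cassette ends at the 3′ LTR, part of which the annotation tool matched to a ΔU3 fragment. No epitope tag is recorded.

The "res" designation reflects silent mutations that destroy sgRNA target sites without changing the protein. The cDNA is therefore resistant to CRISPR/Cas9 cutting and suited to rescue (add-back) experiments in SHMT2-knockout cells, consistent with the associated study of SHMT2 in mitochondrial translation. Producing virus requires gag, pol and env supplied in trans.
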