Features (pLannotate 1.2.2; 14 found; start..end, strand, type, name):
     22..615     +  LTR            LTR: long terminal repeat from Moloney murine leukemia virus
    678..877     +  misc_feature   MMLV Ψ: packaging signal of Moloney murine leukemia virus (MMLV)
    929..1017    +  misc_feature   MESV Ψ (fragment): packaging signal of murine embryonic stem cell virus
   1094..1510    +  CDS            gag (truncated): truncated Moloney murine leukemia virus (MMLV) gag gene lacking the start codon
   1520..1894    +  misc_feature   pol region: Moloney murine leukemia virus (MMLV) pol region containing the splice acceptor site
   1948..3459    +  CDS            SHMT2: GLYM_HUMAN - Experimental evidence at protein level: Swiss-Prot protein existence level 1. Catalyzes the cleavage of serine to glycine accompanied with the production of 5,10-methylenetetrahydrofolate, an essential intermediate for purine biosynthesis (PubMed:24075985, PubMed:29364879, PubMed:25619277). Serine provides the major source of folate one-carbon in cells by catalyzing the transfer of one carbon from serine to tetrahydrofolate (PubMed:25619277). Contributes to the de novo mitochondrial thymidylate biosynthesis pathway via its role in glycine and tetrahydrofolate metabolism: thymidyla
   3568..4030    +  misc_feature   IRES: internal ribosome entry site (IRES) of the encephalomyocarditis virus (EMCV)
   4050..4439    +  CDS            BSD: blasticidin S deaminase; Aspergillus terreus BSD; confers resistance to blasticidin
   4488..4609    +  LTR            3' LTR (ΔU3) (fragment): self-inactivating 3' long terminal repeat (LTR) from Moloney murine leukemia virus
   4610..5079    +  LTR            LTR: long terminal repeat from Moloney murine leukemia virus
   5145..5197    -  CDS            lacI (fragment): lac repressor; lacI; The lac repressor binds to the lac operator to inhibit transcription in E. coli. This inhibition can be relieved by adding lactose or isopropyl-β-D-thiogalactopyranoside (IPTG).
   5380..5968    -  rep_origin     ori: high-copy-number ColE1/pMB1/pBR322/pUC origin of replication
   6132..6992    -  CDS            AmpR: β-lactamase; bla; confers resistance to ampicillin, carbenicillin, and related antibiotics
   6993..7097    -  promoter       AmpR promoter: bla
>Addgene plasmid #106301 | pMXS-IRES-Blast SHMT2res | addgene full sequence | sequence record 209365 | Addgene  NGS Result
CCCGAAAAGTGCCACCTGCATAATGAAAGACCCCACCTGTAGGTTTGGCAAGCTAGCTTAAGTAACGCCA
TTTTGCAAGGCATGGAAAAATACATAACTGAGAATAGAAAAGTTCAGATCAAGGTCAGGAACAGATGGAA
CAGCTGAATATGGGCCAAACAGGATATCTGTGGTAAGCAGTTCCTGCCCCGGCTCAGGGCCAAGAACAGA
TGGAACAGCTGAATATGGGCCAAACAGGATATCTGTGGTAAGCAGTTCCTGCCCCGGCTCAGGGCCAAGA
ACAGATGGTCCCCAGATGCGGTCCAGCCCTCAGCAGTTTCTAGAGAACCATCAGATGTTTCCAGGGTGCC
CCAAGGACCTGAAATGACCCTGTGCCTTATTTGAACTAACCAATCAGTTCGCTTCTCGCTTCTGTTCGCG
CGCTTCTGCTCCCCGAGCTCAATAAAAGAGCCCACAACCCCTCACTCGGCGCGCCAGTCCTCCGATTGAC
TGAGTCGCCCGGGTACCCGTGTATCCAATAAACCCTCTTGCAGTTGCATCCGACTTGTGGTCTCGCTGTT
CCTTGGGAGGGTCTCCTCTGAGTGATTGACTACCCGTCAGCGGGGGTCTTTCATTTGGGGGCTCGTCCGG
GATCGGGAGACCCCTGCCCAGGGACCACCGACCCACCACCGGGAGGTAAGCTGGCCAGCAACTTATCTGT
GTCTGTCCGATTGTCTAGTGTCTATGACTGATTTTATGCGCCTGCGTCGGTACTAGTTAGCTAACTAGCT
CTGTATCTGGCGGACCCGTGGTGGAACTGACGAGTTCGGAACACCCGGCCGCAACCCTGGGAGACGTCCC
AGGGACTTCGGGGGCCGTTTTTGTGGCCCGACCTGAGTCCAAAAATCCCGATCGTTTTGGACTCTTTGGT
GCACCCCCCTAATAGGAGGGATATGTGGTTCTGGTAGGAGACGAGAACCTAAAACAGTTCCCGCCTCCGT
CTGAATTTTTGCTTTCGGTTTGGGACCGAAGCCGCGCCGCGCGTCTTGTCTGCTGCAGCATCGTTCTGTG
TTGTCTCTGTCTGACTGTGTTTCTGTATTTGTCTGAAAATTAGGGCCAGACTGTTACCACTCCCTTAAGT
TTGACCTTAGGTCACTGGAAAGATGTCGAGCGGATCGCTCACAACCAGTCGGTAGATGTCAAGAAGAGAC
GTTGGGTTACCTTCTGCTCTGCAGAATGGCCAACCTTTAACGTCGGATGGCCGCGAGACGGCACCTTTAA
CCGAGACCTCATCACCCAGGTTAAGATCAAGGTCTTTTCACCTGGCCCGCATGGACACCCAGACCAGGTC
CCCTACATCGTGACCTGGGAAGCCTTGGCTTTTGACCCCCCTCCCTGGGTCAAGCCCTTTGTACACCCTA
AGCCTCCGCCTCCTCTTCCTCCATCCGCCCCGTCTCTCCCCCTTGAACCTCCTCGTTCGACCCCGCCTCG
ATCCTCCCTTTATCCAGCCCTCACTCCTTCTCTAGGCGCCCCCATATGGCCATATGAGATCTTATATGGG
GCACCCCCGCCCCTTGTAAACTTCCCTGACCCTGACATGACAAGAGTTACTAACAGCCCCTCTCTCCAAG
CTCACTTACAGGCTCTCTACTTAGTCCAGCACGAAGTCTGGAGACCTCTGGCGGCAGCCTACCAAGAACA
ACTGGACCGACCGGTGGTACCTCACCCTTACCGAGTCGGCGACACAGTGTGGGTCCGCCGACACCAGACT
AAGAACCTAGAACCTCGCTGGAAAGGACCTTACACAGTCCTGCTGACCACCCCCACCGCCCTCAAAGTAG
ACGGCATCGCAGCTTGGATACACGCCGCCCACGTGAAGGCTGCCGACCCCGGGGGTGGACCATCCTCTAG
ACTGCCGGATCTAGCTAGTTAATTAAGGATCCCAGTGTGGTGGTACGGGAATTCACCATGCTGTACTTCT
CTTTGTTTTGGGCGGCTCGGCCTCTGCAGAGATGTGGGCAGCTGGTCAGGATGGCCATTCGGGCTCAGCA
CAGCAACGCAGCCCAGACTCAGACTGGGGAAGCAAACAGGGGCTGGACAGGCCAGGAGAGCCTGTCGGAC
AGTGATCCTGAGATGTGGGAGTTGCTGCAGAGGGAGAAGGACAGGCAATGCAGAGGCCTGGAGCTCATTG
CCTCAGAGAACTTCTGCAGCCGAGCTGCGCTGGAGGCCCTGGGGTCCTGTCTGAACAACAAGTACTCGGA
GGGTTATCCTGGCAAGAGATACTATGGGGGAGCAGAGGTGGTGGATGAAATTGAGCTGCTGTGCCAGCGC
CGGGCCTTGGAAGCCTTTGACCTGGATCCTGCACAGTGGGGAGTCAATGTCCAGCCCTACTCCGGGTCGC
CAGCCAACCTGGCCGTCTACACAGCCCTTCTGCAACCTCACGACCGGATCATGGGGCTGGACCTGCCCGA
TGGGGGCCATCTCACCCACGGCTACATGTCTGACGTCAAGCGGATATCAGCCACGTCCATCTTCTTCGAG
TCTATGCCCTATAAGCTCAACCCCAAAACTGGCCTCATTGACTACAACCAGCTGGCACTGACTGCTCGAC
TTTTCCGGCCACGGCTCATCATAGCTGGCACCAGCGCCTATGCTCGCCTCATTGACTACGCCCGCATGAG
AGAGGTGTGTGATGAAGTCAAAGCACACCTGCTGGCAGACATGGCCCACATCAGTGGCCTGGTGGCTGCC
AAGGTGATTCCCTCGCCTTTCAAGCACGCGGACATCGTCACCACCACTACTCACAAGACTCTTCGAGGGG
CCAGGTCAGGGCTCATCTTCTACCGGAAAGGGGTGAAGGCTGTGGACCCCAAGACTGGCCGGGAGATCCC
TTACACATTTGAGGACCGAATCAACTTTGCCGTGTTCCCATCCCTGCAGGGGGGCCCCCACAATCATGCC
ATTGCTGCAGTAGCTGTGGCCCTAAAGCAGGCCTGCACCCCCATGTTCCGGGAGTACTCCCTGCAGGTTC
TGAAGAATGCTCGGGCCATGGCAGATGCCCTGCTAGAGCGAGGCTACTCACTGGTATCAGGTGGTACTGA
CAACCACCTGGTGCTGGTGGACCTGCGGCCCAAGGGCCTGGATGGAGCTCGGGCTGAGCGGGTGCTAGAG
CTTGTATCCATCACTGCCAACAAGAACACCTGTCCTGGAGACCGAAGTGCCATCACACCGGGCGGCCTGC
GGCTTGGGGCCCCAGCCTTAACTTCTCGACAGTTCCGTGAGGATGACTTCCGGAGAGTTGTGGACTTTAT
AGATGAAGGGGTCAACATTGGCTTAGAGGTGAAGAGCAAGACTGCCAAGCTCCAGGATTTCAAATCCTTC
CTGCTTAAGGACTCAGAAACAAGTCAGCGTCTGGCCAACCTCAGGCAACGGGTGGAGCAGTTTGCCAGGG
CCTTCCCCATGCCTGGTTTTGATGAGCATTGACTCGAGGGCCGGCGCTAACGTTACTGGCCGAAGCCGCT
TGGAATAAGGCCGGTGTGCGTTTGTCTATATGTTATTTTCCACCATATTGCCGTCTTTTGGCAATGTGAG
GGCCCGGAAACCTGGCCCTGTCTTCTTGACGAGCATTCCTAGGGGTCTTTCCCCTCTCGCCAAAGGAATG
CAAGGTCTGTTGAATGTCGTGAAGGAAGCAGTTCCTCTGGAAGCTTCTTGAAGACAAACAACGTCTGTAG
CGACCCTTTGCAGGCAGCGGAACCCCCCACCTGGCGACAGGTGCCTCTGCGGCCAAAAGCCACGTGTATA
AGATACACCTGCAAAGGCGGCACAACCCCAGTGCCACGTTGTGAGTTGGATAGTTGTGGAAAGAGTCAAA
TGGCTCTCCTCAAGCGTATTCAACAAGGGGCTGAAGGATGCCCAGAAGGTACCCCATTGTATGGGATCTG
ATCTGGGGCCTCGGTGCACATGCTTTACATGTGTTTAGTCGAGGTTAAAAAAACGTCTAGGCCCCCCGAA
CCACGGGGACGTGGTTTTCCTTTGAAAAACACGATGATAATATGGCCACAACCATGGTTCCTTTGTCTCA
AGAAGAATCCACCCTCATTGAAAGAGCAACGGCTACAATCAACAGCATCCCCATCTCTGAAGACTACAGC
GTCGCCAGCGCAGCTCTCTCTAGCGACGGCCGCATCTTCACTGGTGTCAATGTATATCATTTTACTGGGG
GACCTTGTGCAGAACTCGTGGTGCTGGGCACTGCTGCTGCTGCGGCAGCTGGCAACCTGACTTGTATCGT
CGCGATCGGAAATGAGAACAGGGGCATCTTGAGCCCCTGCGGACGGTGCCGACAGGTGCTTCTCGATCTG
CATCCTGGGATCAAAGCCATAGTGAAGGACAGTGATGGACAGCCGACGGCAGTTGGGATTCGTGAATTGC
TGCCCTCTGGTTATGTGTGGGAGGGCTAAGTCGACGATAAAATAAAAGATTTTATTTAGTCTCCAGAAAA
AGGGGGGAATGAAAGACCCCACCTGTAGGTTTGGCAAGCTAGCTTAAGTAACGCCATTTTGCAAGGCATG
GAAAAATACATAACTGAGAATAGAGAAGTTCAGATCAAGGTCAGGAACAGATGGAACAGCTGAATATGGG
CCAAACAGGATATCTGTGGTAAGCAGTTCCTGCCCCGGCTCAGGGCCAAGAACAGATGGAACAGCTGAAT
ATGGGCCAAACAGGATATCTGTGGTAAGCAGTTCCTGCCCCGGCTCAGGGCCAAGAACAGATGGTCCCCA
GATGCGGTCCAGCCCTCAGCAGTTTCTAGAGAACCATCAGATGTTTCCAGGGTGCCCCAAGGACCTGAAA
TGACCCTGTGCCTTATTTGAACTAACCAATCAGTTCGCTTCTCGCTTCTGTTCGCGCGCTTCTGCTCCCC
GAGCTCAATAAAAGAGCCCACAACCCCTCACTCGGGGCGCCAGTCCTCCGATTGACTGAGTCGCCCGGGT
ACCCGTGTATCCAATAAACCCTCTTGCAGTTGCATCCGACTTGTGGTCTCGCTGTTCCTTGGGAGGGTCT
CCTCTGAGTGATTGACTACCCGTCAGCGGGGGTCTTTCACATGCAGCATGTATCAAAATTAATTTGGTTT
TTTTTCTTAAGTATTTACATTAAATGGCCATAGTTGCATTAATGAATCGGCCAACGCGCGGGGAGAGGCG
GTTTGCGTATTGGGCGCTCTTCCGCTTCCTCGCTCACTGACTCGCTGCGCTCGGTCGTTCGGCTGCGGCG
AGCGGTATCAGCTCACTCAAAGGCGGTAATACGGTTATCCACAGAATCAGGGGATAACGCAGGAAAGAAC
ATGTGAGCAAAAGGCCAGCAAAAGGCCAGGAACCGTAAAAAGGCCGCGTTGCTGGCGTTTTTCCATAGGC
TCCGCCCCCCTGACGAGCATCACAAAAATCGACGCTCAAGTCAGAGGTGGCGAAACCCGACAGGACTATA
AAGATACCAGGCGTTTCCCCCTGGAAGCTCCCTCGTGCGCTCTCCTGTTCCGACCCTGCCGCTTACCGGA
TACCTGTCCGCCTTTCTCCCTTCGGGAAGCGTGGCGCTTTCTCATAGCTCACGCTGTAGGTATCTCAGTT
CGGTGTAGGTCGTTCGCTCCAAGCTGGGCTGTGTGCACGAACCCCCCGTTCAGCCCGACCGCTGCGCCTT
ATCCGGTAACTATCGTCTTGAGTCCAACCCGGTAAGACACGACTTATCGCCACTGGCAGCAGCCACTGGT
AACAGGATTAGCAGAGCGAGGTATGTAGGCGGTGCTACAGAGTTCTTGAAGTGGTGGCCTAACTACGGCT
ACACTAGAAGAACAGTATTTGGTATCTGCGCTCTGCTGAAGCCAGTTACCTTCGGAAAAAGAGTTGGTAG
CTCTTGATCCGGCAAACAAACCACCGCTGGTAGCGGTGGTTTTTTTGTTTGCAAGCAGCAGATTACGCGC
AGAAAAAAAGGATCTCAAGAAGATCCTTTGATCTTTTCTACGGGGTCTGACGCTCAGTGGAACGAAAACT
CACGTTAAGGGATTTTGGTCATGAGATTATCAAAAAGGATCTTCACCTAGATCCTTTTGCGGCCGGCCGC
AAATCAATCTAAAGTATATATGAGTAAACTTGGTCTGACAGTTACCAATGCTTAATCAGTGAGGCACCTA
TCTCAGCGATCTGTCTATTTCGTTCATCCATAGTTGCCTGACTCCCCGTCGTGTAGATAACTACGATACG
GGAGGGCTTACCATCTGGCCCCAGTGCTGCAATGATACCGCGAGACCCACGCTCACCGGCTCCAGATTTA
TCAGCAATAAACCAGCCAGCCGGAAGGGCCGAGCGCAGAAGTGGTCCTGCAACTTTATCCGCCTCCATCC
AGTCTATTAATTGTTGCCGGGAAGCTAGAGTAAGTAGTTCGCCAGTTAATAGTTTGCGCAACGTTGTTGC
CATTGCTACAGGCATCGTGGTGTCACGCTCGTCGTTTGGTATGGCTTCATTCAGCTCCGGTTCCCAACGA
TCAAGGCGAGTTACATGATCCCCCATGTTGTGCAAAAAAGCGGTTAGCTCCTTCGGTCCTCCGATCGTTG
TCAGAAGTAAGTTGGCCGCAGTGTTATCACTCATGGTTATGGCAGCACTGCATAATTCTCTTACTGTCAT
GCCATCCGTAAGATGCTTTTCTGTGACTGGTGAGTACTCAACCAAGTCATTCTGAGAATAGTGTATGCGG
CGACCGAGTTGCTCTTGCCCGGCGTCAATACGGGATAATACCGCGCCACATAGCAGAACTTTAAAAGTGC
TCATCATTGGAAAACGTTCTTCGGGGCGAAAACTCTCAAGGATCTTACCGCTGTTGAGATCCAGTTCGAT
GTAACCCACTCGTGCACCCAACTGATCTTCAGCATCTTTTACTTTCACCAGCGTTTCTGGGTGAGCAAAA
ACAGGAAGGCAAAATGCCGCAAAAAAGGGAATAAGGGCGACACGGAAATGTTGAATACTCATACTCTTCC
TTTTTCAATATTATTGAAGCATTTATCAGGGTTATTGTCTCATGAGCGGATACATATTTGAATGTATTTA
GAAAAATAAACAAATAGGGGTTCCGCGCACATTTC
