>Addgene plasmid #106301 | pMXS-IRES-Blast SHMT2res | depositor partial sequence | sequence record 201275 | Insert
ACCATGCTGTACTTCTCTTTGTTTTGGGCGGCTCGGCCTCTGCAGAGATGTGGGCAGCTGGTCAGGATGG
CCATTCGGGCTCAGCACAGCAACGCAGCCCAGACTCAGACTGGGGAAGCAAACAGGGGCTGGACAGGCCA
GGAGAGCCTGTCGGACAGTGATCCTGAGATGTGGGAGTTGCTGCAGAGGGAGAAGGACAGGCAATGCAGA
GGCCTGGAGCTCATTGCCTCAGAGAACTTCTGCAGCCGAGCTGCGCTGGAGGCCCTGGGGTCCTGTCTGA
ACAACAAGTACTCGGAGGGTTATCCTGGCAAGAGATACTATGGGGGAGCAGAGGTGGTGGATGAAATTGA
GCTGCTGTGCCAGCGCCGGGCCTTGGAAGCCTTTGACCTGGATCCTGCACAGTGGGGAGTCAATGTCCAG
CCCTACTCCGGGTCGCCAGCCAACCTGGCCGTCTACACAGCCCTTCTGCAACCTCACGACCGGATCATGG
GGCTGGACCTGCCCGATGGGGGCCATCTCACCCACGGCTACATGTCTGACGTCAAGCGGATATCAGCCAC
GTCCATCTTCTTCGAGTCTATGCCCTATAAGCTCAACCCCAAAACTGGCCTCATTGACTACAACCAGCTG
GCACTGACTGCTCGACTTTTCCGGCCACGGCTCATCATAGCTGGCACCAGCGCCTATGCTCGCCTCATTG
ACTACGCCCGCATGAGAGAGGTGTGTGATGAAGTCAAAGCACACCTGCTGGCAGACATGGCCCACATCAG
TGGCCTGGTGGCTGCCAAGGTGATTCCCTCGCCTTTCAAGCACGCGGACATCGTCACCACCACTACTCAC
AAGACTCTTCGAGGGGCCAGGTCAGGGCTCATCTTCTACCGGAAAGGGGTGAAGGCTGTGGACCCCAAGA
CTGGCCGGGAGATCCCTTACACATTTGAGGACCGAATCAACTTTGCCGTGTTCCCATCCCTGCAGGGGGG
CCCCCACAATCATGCCATTGCTGCAGTAGCTGTGGCCCTAAAGCAGGCCTGCACCCCCATGTTCCGGGAG
TACTCCCTGCAGGTTCTGAAGAATGCTCGGGCCATGGCAGATGCCCTGCTAGAGCGAGGCTACTCACTGG
TATCAGGTGGTACTGACAACCACCTGGTGCTGGTGGACCTGCGGCCCAAGGGCCTGGATGGAGCTCGGGC
TGAGCGGGTGCTAGAGCTTGTATCCATCACTGCCAACAAGAACACCTGTCCTGGAGACCGAAGTGCCATC
ACACCGGGCGGCCTGCGGCTTGGGGCCCCAGCCTTAACTTCTCGACAGTTCCGTGAGGATGACTTCCGGA
GAGTTGTGGACTTTATAGATGAAGGGGTCAACATTGGCTTAGAGGTGAAGAGCAAGACTGCCAAGCTCCA
GGATTTCAAATCCTTCCTGCTTAAGGACTCAGAAACAAGTCAGCGTCTGGCCAACCTCAGGCAACGGGTG
GAGCAGTTTGCCAGGGCCTTCCCCATGCCTGGTTTTGATGAGCATTGA
