>Addgene plasmid #106301 | pMXS-IRES-Blast SHMT2res | addgene partial sequence | sequence record 287210 | MSCV_N_rev2 5'-aaagacccctaggaatgctcg-3'
GGGCCTCACATTGCCAAAAGACGGCAATATGGTGGAAAATAACATATAGACAAACGCACACCGGCCTTAT
TCCAAGCGGCTTCGGCCAGTAACGTTAGG
